>Addgene plasmid #193396 | pNC-Green0029 | addgene full sequence | sequence record 380014 | Addgene NGS Result
AGTGGTCTCTGTCCAGTCCTGGCCTCGTCGGCCATTCTCGACTAAGTTGGCAGCATCACCCGACGCACTT
TGCGCCGAATAAATACCTGTGACGGAAGATCACTTCGCAGAATAAATAAATCCTGGTGTCCCTGTTGATA
CCGGGAAGCCCTGGGCCAACTTTTGGCGAAAATGAGACGTTGATCGGCACGTAAGAGGTTCCAACTTTCA
CCATAATGAAATAAGATCACTACCGGGCGTATTTTTTGAGTTATCGAGATTTTCAGGAGCTAAGGAAGCT
AAACTTTTGCTGACGAGAACAGGGACTGGTGAAATGCAGTTTAAGGTTTACACCTATAAAAGAGAGAGCC
GTTATCGTCTGTTTGTGGATGTACAGAGTGATATTATTGACACGCCTGGGCGACGGATGGTGATCCCCCT
GGCCAGTGCACGTCTGCTGTCAGATAAAGTCTCCCGTGAACTTTACCCGGTGGTGCATATCGGGGATGAA
AGCTGGCGCATGATGACCACCGATATGGCCAGTGTGCCGGTATCCGTTATCGGGGAAGAAGTGGCTGATC
TCAGCCACCGCGAAAATGACATCAAAAACGCCATTAACCTGATGTTCTGGGGAATATAAATGTCAGGCTC
CCTTATACACAGGGCCAGTCTGGCCACTTGTGGTCTGCTGAGACCTCTAGAGCGGCCGCCACCGCGGTGG
AGCTCCAGCTTTTGTTCCCTTTAGTGAGGGTTAATTGCGCGCTTGGCGTAATCATGGTCATAGCTGTTTC
CTGTGTGAAATTGTTATCCGCTCACAATTCCACACAACATACGAGCCGGAAGCATAAAGTGTAAAGCCTG
GGGTGCCTAATGAGTGAGCTAACTCACATTAATTGCGTTGCGCTCACTGCCCGCTTTCCAGTCGGGAAAC
CTGTCGTGCCAGCTGCATTAATGAATCGGCCAACGCGCGGGGAGAGGCGGTTTGCGTATTGGGCGCTCTT
CCGCTTCCTCGCTCACTGACTCGCTGCGCTCGGTCGTTCGGCTGCGGCGAGCGGTATCAGCTCACTCAAA
GGCGGTAATACGGTTATCCACAGAATCAGGGGATAACGCAGGAAAGAACATGAAGGCCTTGACAGGATAT
ATTGGCGGGTAAACTAAGTCGCTGTATGTGTTTGTTTGAGATCTAATTCCGGGGATCGGAAATCCAGAAG
CCCGAGAGGTTGCCGCCTTTCGGGCTTTTTCTTTTTCAAAAAAAAAAATTTATAAAACGATCTGTTGCGG
CCGGCCGCCGGGTTGTGGGCAAAGGCGCTCGACGGTGGGCAACCGCTTGCGGTTGTCCACGGGCGGAGCC
GGTGCGCGTAGCGCATTGTCCACAAGCCAAGGGCGACCAATAATTGATATATATATTCATAATTGAAAAG
CTAATTGAACATACTACTTGCTGTAACTACTTGCCGGAGCGAGGGGTGTTTGCAAGCTGTTGATCTGAAA
GGGCTATTAGCGTTCTCACGTGCCTTTTTGATTAGCGATTTCACGTGACCTTATTAGCGATTTCACGTAC
TCCGATTAGCGATTTCACGTACCCTGATTAGCGATTTCACGTGGATAGTTTTTGGAGCGGGCCGGAAAGC
CCCGTGAATCAAGGCTTTGCGGGGCATTAGCGGTTTCACGTGGATAACTACCCTCTATCCACAGGCTTCC
GGGGATAAAAAAGCCCGCTCGACGGCGGGCTGTTGGATGGGGATCGCCTGAATCGCCCCATCATCCAGCC
AGAAAGTGAGGGAGCCACGGTTGATGAGAGCTTTGTTGTAGGTGGACCAGTTGGTGATTTTGAACTTTTG
CTTTGCCACGGAACGGTCTGCGTTGTCGGGAAGATGCGTGATCTGATCCTTCAACTCAGCAAAAGTTCGA
TTTATTCAACAAAGCCACGTTGTGGCTCAAAATCTCTGATGTTACATTGCACAAGATAAAAATATATCAT
CATGAACAATAAAACTGTCTGCTTACATAAACAGTAATACAAGGGGTGTTATGAGCCATATTCAACGGGA
AACGTCTTGCTCAAGGCCGCGATTAAATTCCAACATGGATGCTGATTTATATGGGTATAAATGGGCTCGC
GATAATGTCGGGCAATCAGGTGCGACAATCTACCGATTGTATGGGAAGCCCGATGCGCCAGAGTTGTTTC
TGAAACATGGCAAAGGTAGCGTTGCCAATGATGTTACAGATGAGATGGTCAGACTAAACTGGCTGACGGA
ATTTATGCCTCTTCCGACCATCAAGCATTTTATCCGTACTCCTGATGATGCATGGTTACTCACCACTGCG
ATCCCAGGGAAAACAGCATTCCAGGTATTAGAAGAATATCCTGATTCAGGTGAAAATATTGTTGATGCGC
TGGCAGTGTTCCTGCGCCGGTTGCATTCGATTCCTGTTTGTAATTGTCCTTTTAACAGCGATCGCGTATT
TCGTCTCGCTCAGGCGCAATCACGAATGAATAACGGTTTGGTTGATGCGAGTGATTTTGATGACGAGCGT
AATGGCTGGCCTGTTGAACAAGTCTGGAAAGAAATGCATAAACTTTTGCCATTCTCACCGGATTCAGTCG
TCACTCATGGTGATTTCTCACTTGATAACCTTATTTTTGACGAGGGGAAATTAATAGGTTGTATTGATGT
TGGACGAGTCGGAATCGCAGACCGATACCAGGATCTTGCCATCCTATGGAACTGCCTCGGTGAGTTTTCT
CCTTCATTACAGAAACGGCTTTTTCAAAAATATGGTATTGATAATCCTGATATGAATAAATTGCAGTTTC
ATTTGATGCTCGATGAGTTTTTCTAATCAGAATTGGTTAATTGGTTGTAACCATGACCAAAATCCCTTAA
CGTGAGTTTTCGTTCCACTGAGCGTCAGACCCCGTAGAAAAGATCAAAGGATCTTCTTGAGATCCTTTTT
TTCTGCGCGTAATCTGCTGCTTGCAAACAAAAAAACCACCGCTACCAGCGGTGGTTTGTTTGCCGGATCA
AGAGCTACCAACTCTTTTTCCGAAGGTAACTGGCTTCAGCAGAGCGCAGATACCAAATACTGTTCTTCTA
GTGTAGCCGTAGTTAGGCCACCACTTCAAGAACTCTGTAGCACCGCCTACATACCTCGCTCTGCTAATCC
TGTTACCAGTGGCTGCTGCCAGTGGCGATAAGTCGTGTCTTACCGGGTTGGACTCAAGACGATAGTTACC
GGATAAGGCGCAGCGGTCGGGCTGAACGGGGGGTTCGTGCACACAGCCCAGCTTGGAGCGAACGACCTAC
ACCGAACTGAGATACCTACAGCGTGAGCTATGAGAAAGCGCCACGCTTCCCGAAGGGAGAAAGGCGGACA
GGTATCCGGTAAGCGGCAGGGTCGGAACAGGAGAGCGCACGAGGGAGCTTCCAGGGGGAAACGCCTGGTA
TCTTTATAGTCCTGTCGGGTTTCGCCACCTCTGACTTGAGCGTCGATTTTTGTGATGCTCGTCAGGGGGG
CGGAGCCTATGGAAAAACGCCAGCAACGCGGCCTTTTTACGGTTCCTGGCCTTTTGCTGGCCTTTTGCTC
ACATGAGATCTTGGCAGGATATATTGTGGTGTAACGTTATCAGCTTGCATGCCGGTCGATCTAGTAACAT
AGATGACACCGCGCGCGATAATTTATCCTAGTTTGCGCGCTATATTTTGTTTTCTATCGCGTATTAAATG
TATAATTGCGGGACTCTAATCATAAAAACCCATCTCATAAATAACGTCATGCATTACATGTTAATTATTA
CATGCTTAACGTAATTCAACAGAAATTATATGATAATCATCGCAAGACCGGCAACAGGATTCAATCTTAA
GAAACTTTATTGCCAAATGTTTGAACGATCTGCTTGACTCTAGCTAGAGTCCGAACCCCAGAGTCCCGCT
CAGAAGAACTCGTCAAGAAGGCGATAGAAGGCGATGCGCTGCGAATCGGGAGCGGCGATACCGTAAAGCA
CGAGGAAGCGGTCAGCCCATTCGCCGCCAAGCTCTTCAGCAATATCACGGGTAGCCAACGCTATGTCCTG
ATAGCGGTCCGCCACACCCAGCCGGCCACAGTCGATGAATCCAGAAAAGCGGCCATTTTCCACCATGATA
TTCGGCAAGCAGGCATCGCCGTGGGTCACGACGAGATCCTCGCCGTCGGGCATCCGCGCCTTGAGCCTGG
CGAACAGTTCGGCTGGCGCGAGCCCCTGATGCTCTTCGTCCAGATCATCCTGATCGACAAGACCGGCTTC
CATCCGAGTACGTGCTCGCTCGATGCGATGTTTCGCTTGGTGGTCGAATGGGCAGGTAGCCGGATCAAGC
GTATGCAGCCGCCGCATTGCATCAGCCATGATGGATACTTTCTCGGCAGGAGCAAGGTGAGATGACAGGA
GATCCTGCCCCGGCACTTCGCCCAATAGCAGCCAGTCCCTTCCCGCTTCAGTGACAACGTCGAGCACAGC
TGCGCAAGGAACGCCCGTCGTGGCCAGCCACGATAGCCGCGCTGCCTCGTCTTGGAGTTCATTCAGGGCA
CCGGACAGGTCGGTCTTGACAAAAAGAACCGGGCGCCCCTGCGCTGACAGCCGGAACACGGCGGCATCAG
AGCAGCCGATTGTCTGTTGTGCCCAGTCATAGCCGAATAGCCTCTCCACCCAAGCGGCCGGAGAACCTGC
GTGCAATCCATCTTGTTCAATCATGCCTCGATCGAGTTGAGAGTGAATATGAGACTCTAATTGGATACCG
AGGGGAATTTATGGAACGTCAGTGGAGCATTTTTGACAAGAAATATTTGCTAGCTGATAGTGACCTTAGG
CGACTTTTGAACGCGCAATAATGGTTTCTGACGTATGTGCTTAGCTCATTAAACTCCAGAAACCCGCGGC
TCAGTGGCTCCTTCAACGTTGCGGTTCTGTCAGTTCCAAACGTAAAACGGCTTGTCCCGCGTCATCGGCG
GGGGTCATAACGTGACTCCCTTAATTCTCCGCTCATGATCGATAACATTAACGCTTACAATTTCCATTCG
CCATTCAGGCTGCGCAACTGTTGGGAAGGGCGATCGGTGCGGGCCTCTTCGCTATTACGCCAGCTGGCGA
AAGGGGGATGTGCTGCAAGGCGATTAAGTTGGGTAACGCCAGGGTTTTCCCAGTCACGACGTTGTAAAAC
GACGGCCAGTGAGCGCGCGTAATACGACTCACTATAGGGCGAATTGGGTACCGGGCCCCCC
Features (pLannotate 1.2.2; 20 found; start..end, strand, type, name):
    181..283     +  promoter       cat promoter: promoter of the E. coli cat gene encoding chloramphenicol acetyltransferase
    314..616     +  CDS            ccdB: CCDB_ECOLI - Also known as G, letB, letD. Experimental evidence at protein level: Swiss-Prot protein existence level 1. Toxic component of a type II toxin-antitoxin (TA) system, functioning in plasmid maintainence. Responsible for the post- segregational killing (PSK) of plasmid-free cells, also referred to as a plasmid addiction system. Half-life of over 2 hours. Cell killing by CcdB is accompanied by filamentation, defects in chromosome and plasmid segregation, defects in cell division, formation of anucleate cells, decreased DNA synthesis and plasmid loss. Interferes with the activity of DN
    676..705     -  misc_feature   MCS (fragment): pBluescript multiple cloning site
    718..736     -  promoter       T3 promoter: promoter for bacteriophage T3 RNA polymerase
    781..797     -  protein_bind   lac operator: The lac repressor binds to the lac operator to inhibit transcription in E. coli. This inhibition can be relieved by adding lactose or isopropyl-β-D-thiogalactopyranoside (IPTG). lac repressor encoded by lacI
    805..835     -  promoter       lac promoter: promoter for the E. coli lac operon
    850..871     -  protein_bind   CAP binding site: CAP binding activates transcription in the presence of cAMP. E. coli catabolite activator protein
    884..976     -  CDS            lacI (fragment): lac repressor; lacI; The lac repressor binds to the lac operator to inhibit transcription in E. coli. This inhibition can be relieved by adding lactose or isopropyl-β-D-thiogalactopyranoside (IPTG).
    978..1102    -  rep_origin     RSF ori (fragment): Plasmids containing the RSF 1030 origin of replication can be propagated in E. coli cells that contain additional plasmids with compatible origins.
   1110..1134    +  misc_feature   RB T-DNA repeat: right border repeat from nopaline C58 T-DNA
   1285..1720    -  rep_origin     pSa ori: origin of replication from bacterial plasmid pSa
   1725..1826    -  CDS            TRA2_ECOLX (fragment): Protein predicted: Swiss-Prot protein existence level 4. Required for transposition of transposon Tn903. From Escherichia coli.
   2011..2826    +  CDS            KanR: aminoglycoside phosphotransferase; aph(3')-Ia; confers resistance to kanamycin in bacteria or G418 (Geneticin®) in eukaryotes
   2927..3515    +  rep_origin     ori: high-copy-number ColE1/pMB1/pBR322/pUC origin of replication
   3582..3604    +  misc_feature   LB T-DNA repeat: left border repeat from nopaline C58 T-DNA (truncated)
   3628..3880    -  terminator     NOS terminator: nopaline synthase terminator and poly(A) signal
   3923..4714    -  CDS            neo: KKA2_KLEPN - Also known as kan, nptII. Experimental evidence at protein level: Swiss-Prot protein existence level 1. Resistance to kanamycin, neomycin, paromomycin, ribostamycin, butirosin and gentamicin B. From Klebsiella pneumoniae.
   4748..4927    -  promoter       NOS promoter: nopaline synthase promoter
   5037..5192    -  CDS            lacZα (fragment): LacZα fragment of β-galactosidase; lacZ fragment
   5200..5218    +  promoter       T7 promoter: promoter for bacteriophage T7 RNA polymerase
