[The description below was written by a language model from this plasmid's Addgene catalogue record and pLannotate feature annotations shown in this document.]
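Description:
pNC-Green0029 is an empty plant binary vector built on the pGreen0029 backbone and adapted for Nimble Cloning, intended for ectopic expression of genes in plants via Agrobacterium-mediated T-DNA transfer. In E. coli it replicates from a high-copy ColE1/pUC-type origin and is selected with kanamycin through a backbone aph(3')-Ia (KanR) gene. It also carries the pSa origin for maintenance in Agrobacterium; in pGreen-type vectors this origin generally relies on replication functions supplied in trans from a helper plasmid, although the record itself does not mention this.

The T-DNA is delimited by nopaline-type left and right border repeats. Next to the left border lies a plant selection cassette in which the NOS promoter drives neo (nptII), terminated by the NOS terminator, giving kanamycin resistance to transformed plant tissue. The cloning region sits within remnants of a pBluescript-style lacZα/multiple cloning site flanked by T7 and T3 promoters, and holds what the depositor calls the "NC frame": a ccdB toxin gene expressed from the bacterial cat promoter. CcdB kills ordinary E. coli strains, so the uncut vector must be kept in a ccdB-tolerant strain, while replacement of the cassette by an insert during cloning provides negative selection against non-recombinant plasmids.

No insert is present, and the feature table annotates no plant promoter or terminator around the cloning site apart from those of the nptII cassette. Expression signals for a gene of interest would therefore apparently need to come with the insert, for example as a genomic fragment with its native promoter or a complete expression cassette, though the record does not state this. The vector belongs to a Nimble Cloning-compatible series designed for high-throughput gene functional analysis in plants.
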