Addgene plasmid #193396: pNC-Green0029
Purpose: (Empty Backbone) Nimble cloning-compatible vector for plant ectopic expression
Depositing lab: Pu Yan. Depositing organization: Chinese Academy of Tropical Agricultural Sciences. Publication: A Nimble Cloning-compatible vector system for high-throughput gene functional analysis in plants. Yan P, Tuo D, Shen W, Deng H, Zhou P, Gao X. Plant Commun. 2023 Mar 13;4(2):100471. doi: 10.1016/j.xplc.2022.100471. Epub 2022 Nov 9. PubMed 36352791.
Backbone
  Vector backbone: pGreen0029
  Vector type: Plant Expression
Growth in bacteria
  Bacterial resistance: Kanamycin, 50 μg/mL
  Growth temperature: 37°C
  Growth strain: ccdB Survival
  Copy number: High Copy
Gene/Insert
  Gene/Insert name: None
Terms and licenses: Academic/Nonprofit Terms; Industry Terms: Not Available to Industry
Depositor comments: NC frame
How to cite: pNC-Green0029 was a gift from Pu Yan (Addgene plasmid # 193396 ; http://n2t.net/addgene:193396 ; RRID:Addgene_193396)
